Addgene plasmid #113387: human b1 ecto-pIRES
Purpose: Express human beta 1 ectodomain with secretion peptide, purification tags, and C-terminal clasp
Depositing lab: Timothy Springer. Depositing organization: Boston Children's Hospital. Publication: Conformational equilibria and intrinsic affinities define integrin activation. Li J, Su Y, Xia W, Qin Y, Humphries MJ, Vestweber D, Cabanas C, Lu C, Springer TA. EMBO J. 2017 Mar 1;36(5):629-645. doi: 10.15252/embj.201695803. Epub 2017 Jan 25. PubMed 28122868.
Backbone
  Vector backbone: pIRES2-EGFP
  Backbone manufacturer: Clontech
  Backbone size w/o insert (bp): 6100
  Total vector size (bp): 8465
  Vector type: Mammalian Expression
  Selectable markers: Neomycin (select with G418)
Growth in bacteria
  Bacterial resistance: Kanamycin, 50 μg/mL
  Growth temperature: 37°C
  Growth strain: DH5alpha
  Copy number: Low Copy
Gene/Insert
  Gene/Insert name: human beta 1 ectodomain
  Species: H. sapiens (human)
  Insert size (bp): 2365
  Promoter: CMV
  Tag / fusion protein: His tag (C terminal on insert)
  Cloning method: Restriction Enzyme; 5′ cloning site NheI (unknown if destroyed); 3′ cloning site BamHI (unknown if destroyed)
  Sequencing primers: 5′ CMV forward; 3′ custom
Terms and licenses: Academic/Nonprofit Terms; Industry Terms: Not Available to Industry
How to cite: human b1 ecto-pIRES was a gift from Timothy Springer (Addgene plasmid # 113387 ; http://n2t.net/addgene:113387 ; RRID:Addgene_113387)
