[The description below was written by a language model from this plasmid's Addgene catalogue record and pLannotate feature annotations shown in this document.]
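Description:
human b1 ecto-pIRES is a mammalian expression plasmid built on the Clontech pIRES2-EGFP backbone for producing a soluble, secreted form of the human integrin beta 1 (ITGB1) ectodomain. It replicates in E. coli from a ColE1/pUC-type origin (although the catalogue entry lists it as low copy) and also carries an f1 origin. A single NeoR/KanR gene, preceded by both a bacterial promoter and the SV40 early promoter and followed by the HSV TK polyadenylation signal, gives kanamycin resistance in bacteria and G418 selection in mammalian cells.

The CMV immediate early enhancer and promoter drive a bicistronic transcript. The first open reading frame begins with a short segment annotated as an immunoglobulin kappa light chain fragment, which most likely corresponds to the secretion peptide named in the record. This is fused in frame to the ITGB1 ectodomain fragment. According to the catalogue fields, the insert ends in a C-terminal clasp and purification tags including a His tag. These are not individually annotated in the feature table but would fit in the unannotated stretch between the ITGB1 fragment and the IRES. Downstream, the EMCV IRES allows translation of EGFP from the same mRNA, so fluorescence marks transfected or stably expressing cells, and the SV40 poly(A) signal terminates the transcript.

The stated purpose is expression of the tagged, clasped beta 1 ectodomain; the associated publication concerns integrin conformational equilibria and affinities. The record does not name a partner alpha subunit construct. The sequenced record is 7,608 nt, shorter than the 8,465 bp total listed in the catalogue, a discrepancy the record does not explain.
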