Features (pLannotate 1.2.2; 16 found; start..end, strand, type, name):
     61..364     +  enhancer       CMV enhancer: human cytomegalovirus immediate early enhancer
    365..568     +  promoter       CMV promoter: human cytomegalovirus (CMV) immediate early promoter
    601..660     +  CDS            IGKV1D-42 (fragment): KVD42_HUMAN - Experimental evidence at protein level: Swiss-Prot protein existence level 1. Probable non-functional open reading frame (ORF) of V region of the variable domain of immunoglobulin light chains (PubMed:24600447). Non-functional ORF generally cannot participate in the synthesis of a productive immunoglobulin chain due to altered V- (D)-J or switch recombination and/or splicing site (at mRNA level) and/or conserved amino acid change (protein level) (PubMed:9619395). Immunoglobulins, also known as antibodies, are membrane-bound or secreted glycoproteins produced by B lymphocytes. In
    658..2790    +  CDS            ITGB1 (fragment): ITB1_HUMAN - Also known as FNRB, MDF2, MSK12. Experimental evidence at protein level: Swiss-Prot protein existence level 1. (Microbial infection) In case of HIV-1 infection, integrin ITGA5:ITGB1 binding to extracellular viral Tat protein seems to enhance angiogenesis in Kaposi's sarcoma lesions. From Homo sapiens (Human).
   2967..3553    +  misc_feature   IRES2: internal ribosome entry site (IRES) of the encephalomyocarditis virus (EMCV)
   3554..4273    +  CDS            EGFP: the original enhanced GFP (Yang et al., 1996) mammalian codon-optimized
   4290..4373    +  CDS            large T antigen (fragment): large T antigen from SV40 (simian virus 40)
   4396..4517    +  polyA_signal   SV40 poly(A) signal: SV40 polyadenylation signal
   4551..4979    -  rep_origin     f1 ori (sequence partly withheld): f1 bacteriophage origin of replication; arrow indicates direction of (+) strand synthesis
   5006..5110    +  promoter       AmpR promoter: bla
   5112..5469    +  promoter       SV40 promoter: SV40 enhancer and early promoter
   5504..6298    +  CDS            NeoR/KanR: aminoglycoside phosphotransferase from Tn5; aph(3')-II (or nptII); confers resistance to neomycin, kanamycin, and G418 (Geneticin®)
   6319..6471    +  CDS            ble (fragment): BLE_KLEPN - Experimental evidence at protein level: Swiss-Prot protein existence level 1. Binding protein with a strong affinity to the bleomycin family of antibiotics. Binds to CL990; an antimitotic-antibiotic compound. From Klebsiella pneumoniae.
   6530..6577    +  polyA_signal   HSV TK poly(A) signal: herpes simplex virus thymidine kinase polyadenylation signal (Cole and Stacy, 1985)
   6668..6684    -  polyA_signal   bGH poly(A) signal (fragment): bovine growth hormone polyadenylation signal
   6906..7494    +  rep_origin     ori: high-copy-number ColE1/pMB1/pBR322/pUC origin of replication
>Addgene plasmid #113387 | human b1 ecto-pIRES | addgene full sequence | sequence record 233121 | Addgene NGS Result
TAGTTATTAATAGTAATCAATTACGGGGTCATTAGTTCATAGCCCATATATGGAGTTCCGCGTTACATAA
CTTACGGTAAATGGCCCGCCTGGCTGACCGCCCAACGACCCCCGCCCATTGACGTCAATAATGACGTATG
TTCCCATAGTAACGCCAATAGGGACTTTCCATTGACGTCAATGGGTGGAGTATTTACGGTAAACTGCCCA
CTTGGCAGTACATCAAGTGTATCATATGCCAAGTACGCCCCCTATTGACGTCAATGACGGTAAATGGCCC
GCCTGGCATTATGCCCAGTACATGACCTTATGGGACTTTCCTACTTGGCAGTACATCTACGTATTAGTCA
TCGCTATTACCATGGTGATGCGGTTTTGGCAGTACATCAATGGGCGTGGATAGCGGTTTGACTCACGGGG
ATTTCCAAGTCTCCACCCCATTGACGTCAATGGGAGTTTGTTTTGGCACCAAAATCAACGGGACTTTCCA
AAATGTCGTAACAACTCCGCCCCATTGACGCAAATGGGCGGTAGGCGTGTACGGTGGGAGGTCTATATAA
GCAGAGCTGGTTTAGTGAACCGTCAGATCCGCTAGCCACCATGGACATGCGCGTACCCGCCCAGTTGTTG
GGACTTTTGCTCCTCTGGTTCAGTGGGGTGTTGGGGCAGACGGACGAGAATCGATGTTTGAAAGCGAATG
CAAAAAGCTGCGGAGAGTGCATTCAGGCCGGACCGAATTGTGGATGGTGTACAAATTCGACATTTTTGCA
AGAGGGAATGCCCACGTCGGCCCGATGTGATGACCTCGAGGCCTTGAAAAAGAAAGGATGTCCACCGGAT
GACATCGAGAACCCACGGGGCTCAAAGGACATCAAAAAGAACAAGAATGTCACAAACCGCTCGAAGGGAA
CTGCTGAAAAGCTTAAACCGGAGGACATCACGCAGATCCAGCCCCAACAGCTGGTGCTCCGATTGCGGTC
CGGTGAGCCACAGACGTTTACTCTCAAGTTCAAGAGAGCGGAGGATTACCCGATCGATCTTTACTATCTT
ATGGACCTTTCGTACTCCATGAAGGATGATTTGGAAAATGTCAAGAGCCTCGGTACTGACTTGATGAATG
AAATGCGCCGCATTACCAGCGATTTCCGAATCGGATTCGGATCATTTGTGGAAAAGACCGTCATGCCCTA
CATTTCGACCACTCCGGCAAAGTTGCGCAACCCGTGCACCTCAGAACAGAACTGCACCTCGCCTTTTTCG
TATAAGAACGTCCTCAGCTTGACAAACAAGGGTGAAGTGTTCAATGAGCTGGTCGGAAAGCAAAGAATCT
CGGGAAACCTCGATAGCCCGGAGGGAGGGTTTGATGCAATCATGCAAGTGGCGGTATGCGGGTCCCTTAT
TGGCTGGAGAAACGTGACCAGACTCCTGGTGTTTTCCACTGATGCGGGATTTCATTTCGCCGGAGACGGG
AAACTGGGAGGGATTGTACTTCCGAATGACGGACAGTGTCATTTGGAGAACAACATGTATACGATGTCCC
ACTACTATGACTACCCCTCGATCGCGCACCTCGTCCAAAAACTGAGCGAAAACAATATCCAGACTATCTT
TGCGGTCACGGAGGAGTTTCAGCCCGTGTATAAAGAACTGAAAAACTTGATCCCTAAGTCCGCAGTCGGA
ACGCTGTCGGCCAACAGCTCGAATGTGATCCAGTTGATCATCGATGCGTATAACTCACTTTCATCAGAGG
TCATCCTTGAGAACGGAAAGCTTAGCGAAGGAGTGACAATCTCGTACAAATCATATTGCAAGAATGGAGT
GAATGGCACCGGCGAGAATGGCCGGAAATGTTCAAACATTTCCATCGGCGACGAGGTCCAGTTTGAGATC
AGCATTACTTCCAATAAGTGCCCTAAGAAAGACTCGGACTCATTCAAAATTCGGCCTCTCGGGTTTACCG
AAGAGGTAGAGGTGATCCTCCAGTACATTTGTGAATGCGAGTGTCAATCAGAGGGTATCCCCGAAAGCCC
CAAGTGTCATGAGGGTAACGGAACGTTCGAATGCGGGGCATGTAGATGTAACGAAGGTCGCGTCGGAAGG
CACTGCGAATGCTCGACTGATGAGGTAAACTCGGAAGACATGGATGCGTATTGCCGAAAAGAGAATTCGA
GCGAAATCTGCTCAAACAACGGGGAATGTGTGTGCGGACAATGTGTCTGCCGGAAACGGGATAACACAAA
TGAGATCTACTCCGGAAAGTTTTGCGAATGCGACAATTTCAACTGTGACAGGTCCAACGGTCTTATCTGT
GGTGGTAATGGAGTCTGCAAGTGCCGCGTCTGCGAGTGTAATCCGAATTACACAGGCTCAGCGTGTGATT
GCAGCCTCGACACGTCAACATGCGAGGCGTCCAACGGGCAGATTTGTAACGGGCGAGGGATTTGCGAGTG
TGGGGTGTGCAAATGCACTGACCCCAAATTCCAGGGGCAGACGTGCGAGATGTGCCAGACGTGTCTTGGT
GTCTGTGCGGAGCATAAGGAATGCGTGCAGTGCAGAGCGTTCAACAAAGGGGAAAAGAAAGATACGTGTA
CGCAAGAATGTTCGTATTTCAATATCACGAAGGTGGAGTCGAGGGATAAGCTCCCGCAGCCAGTACAGCC
GGACCCCGTCAGCCATTGCAAGGAAAAGGACGTGGATGATTGCTGGTTCTATTTCACATACTCCGTGAAT
GGTAATAATGAGGTAATGGTACATGTCGTGGAGAACCCCGAATGCCCCACGGGTCCCGACGGGCACCAAC
ACCAACTCGAGAATCTCTACTTCCAAGGTGGGGAAGGCCCAGCCCAGTGTAAGAAGAAACTCCAGGCGCT
GAAGAAAAAGAACGCGCAGTTGAAATGGAAGCTCCAAGCACTGAAAAAGAAATTGGCGCAGCATCACCAC
CATCACCATCATCATTAAAGGATCCGCCCCTCTCCCTCCCCCCCCCCTAACGTTACTGGCCGAAGCCGCT
TGGAATAAGGCCGGTGTGCGTTTGTCTATATGTTATTTTCCACCATATTGCCGTCTTTTGGCAATGTGAG
GGCCCGGAAACCTGGCCCTGTCTTCTTGACGAGCATTCCTAGGGGTCTTTCCCCTCTCGCCAAAGGAATG
CAAGGTCTGTTGAATGTCGTGAAGGAAGCAGTTCCTCTGGAAGCTTCTTGAAGACAAACAACGTCTGTAG
CGACCCTTTGCAGGCAGCGGAACCCCCCACCTGGCGACAGGTGCCTCTGCGGCCAAAAGCCACGTGTATA
AGATACACCTGCAAAGGCGGCACAACCCCAGTGCCACGTTGTGAGTTGGATAGTTGTGGAAAGAGTCAAA
TGGCTCTCCTCAAGCGTATTCAACAAGGGGCTGAAGGATGCCCAGAAGGTACCCCATTGTATGGGATCTG
ATCTGGGGCCTCGGTACACATGCTTTACATGTGTTTAGTCGAGGTTAAAAAAACGTCTAGGCCCCCCGAA
CCACGGGGACGTGGTTTTCCTTTGAAAAACACGATGATAATATGGCCACAACCATGGTGAGCAAGGGCGA
GGAGCTGTTCACCGGGGTGGTGCCCATCCTGGTCGAGCTGGACGGCGACGTAAACGGCCACAAGTTCAGC
GTGTCCGGCGAGGGCGAGGGCGATGCCACCTACGGCAAGCTGACCCTGAAGTTCATCTGCACCACCGGCA
AGCTGCCCGTGCCCTGGCCCACCCTCGTGACCACCCTGACCTACGGCGTGCAGTGCTTCAGCCGCTACCC
CGACCACATGAAGCAGCACGACTTCTTCAAGTCCGCCATGCCCGAAGGCTACGTCCAGGAGCGCACCATC
TTCTTCAAGGACGACGGCAACTACAAGACCCGCGCCGAGGTGAAGTTCGAGGGCGACACCCTGGTGAACC
GCATCGAGCTGAAGGGCATCGACTTCAAGGAGGACGGCAACATCCTGGGGCACAAGCTGGAGTACAACTA
CAACAGCCACAACGTCTATATCATGGCCGACAAGCAGAAGAACGGCATCAAGGTGAACTTCAAGATCCGC
CACAACATCGAGGACGGCAGCGTGCAGCTCGCCGACCACTACCAGCAGAACACCCCCATCGGCGACGGCC
CCGTGCTGCTGCCCGACAACCACTACCTGAGCACCCAGTCCGCCCTGAGCAAAGACCCCAACGAGAAGCG
CGATCACATGGTCCTGCTGGAGTTCGTGACCGCCGCCGGGATCACTCTCGGCATGGACGAGCTGTACAAG
TAAAGCGGCCGCGACTCTAGATCATAATCAGCCATACCACATTTGTAGAGGTTTTACTTGCTTTAAAAAA
CCTCCCACACCTCCCCCTGAACCTGAAACATAAAATGAATGCAATTGTTGTTGTTAACTTGTTTATTGCA
GCTTATAATGGTTACAAATAAAGCAATAGCATCACAAATTTCACAAATAAAGCATTTTTTTCACTGCATT
CTAGTTGTGGTTTGTCCAAACTCATCAATGTATCTTAAGGCGTAAATTGTAAGCGTTAATATTTTGTTAA
AATTCGCGTTAAATTTTTGTTAAATCAGCTCATTTTTTAACCAATAGGCCGAAATCGGCAAAATCCCTTA
TAAATCAAAAGAATAGACCGAGATAGGGT
[37 nt withheld, positions 4650-4686]
AAAGAACGTGGACTCCAACGTCAAAGG
[49 nt withheld, positions 4714-4762]
T
[91 nt withheld, positions 4764-4854]
G
[124 nt withheld, positions 4856-4979]
CAGGTGGCACTTTTCGGGGAAATGTGCGCGGAACCCCTATTTGTTTATTTTTCTAAATACATTCAAATAT
GTATCCGCTCATGAGACAATAACCCTGATAAATGCTTCAATAATATTGAAAAAGGAAGAGTCCTGAGGCG
GAAAGAACCAGCTGTGGAATGTGTGTCAGTTAGGGTGTGGAAAGTCCCCAGGCTCCCCAGCAGGCAGAAG
TATGCAAAGCATGCATCTCAATTAGTCAGCAACCAGGTGTGGAAAGTCCCCAGGCTCCCCAGCAGGCAGA
AGTATGCAAAGCATGCATCTCAATTAGTCAGCAACCATAGTCCCGCCCCTAACTCCGCCCATCCCGCCCC
TAACTCCGCCCAGTTCCGCCCATTCTCCGCCCCATGGCTGACTAATTTTTTTTATTTATGCAGAGGCCGA
GGCCGCCTCGGCCTCTGAGCTATTCCAGAAGTAGTGAGGAGGCTTTTTTGGAGGCCTAGGCTTTTGCAAA
GATCGATCAAGAGACAGGATGAGGATCGTTTCGCATGATTGAACAAGATGGATTGCACGCAGGTTCTCCG
GCCGCTTGGGTGGAGAGGCTATTCGGCTATGACTGGGCACAACAGACAATCGGCTGCTCTGATGCCGCCG
TGTTCCGGCTGTCAGCGCAGGGGCGCCCGGTTCTTTTTGTCAAGACCGACCTGTCCGGTGCCCTGAATGA
ACTGCAAGACGAGGCAGCGCGGCTATCGTGGCTGGCCACGACGGGCGTTCCTTGCGCAGCTGTGCTCGAC
GTTGTCACTGAAGCGGGAAGGGACTGGCTGCTATTGGGCGAAGTGCCGGGGCAGGATCTCCTGTCATCTC
ACCTTGCTCCTGCCGAGAAAGTATCCATCATGGCTGATGCAATGCGGCGGCTGCATACGCTTGATCCGGC
TACCTGCCCATTCGACCACCAAGCGAAACATCGCATCGAGCGAGCACGTACTCGGATGGAAGCCGGTCTT
GTCGATCAGGATGATCTGGACGAAGAGCATCAGGGGCTCGCGCCAGCCGAACTGTTCGCCAGGCTCAAGG
CGAGCATGCCCGACGGCGAGGATCTCGTCGTGACCCATGGCGATGCCTGCTTGCCGAATATCATGGTGGA
AAATGGCCGCTTTTCTGGATTCATCGACTGTGGCCGGCTGGGTGTGGCGGACCGCTATCAGGACATAGCG
TTGGCTACCCGTGATATTGCTGAAGAGCTTGGCGGCGAATGGGCTGACCGCTTCCTCGTGCTTTACGGTA
TCGCCGCTCCCGATTCGCAGCGCATCGCCTTCTATCGCCTTCTTGACGAGTTCTTCTGAGCGGGACTCTG
GGGTTCGAAATGACCGACCAAGCGACGCCCAACCTGCCATCACGAGATTTCGATTCCACCGCCGCCTTCT
ATGAAAGGTTGGGCTTCGGAATCGTTTTCCGGGACGCCGGCTGGATGATCCTCCAGCGCGGGGATCTCAT
GCTGGAGTTCTTCGCCCACCCTAGGGGGAGGCTAACTGAAACACGGAAGGAGACAATACCGGAAGGAACC
CGCGCTATGACGGCAATAAAAAGACAGAATAAAACGCACGGTGTTGGGTCGTTTGTTCATAAACGCGGGG
TTCGGTCCCAGGGCTGGCACTCTGTCGATACCCCACCGAGACCCCATTGGGGCCAATACGCCCGCGTTTC
TTCCTTTTCCCCACCCCACCCCCCAAGTTCGGGTGAAGGCCCAGGGCTCGCAGCCAACGTCGGGGCGGCA
GGCCCTGCCATAGCCTCAGGTTACTCATATATACTTTAGATTGATTTAAAACTTCATTTTTAATTTAAAA
GGATCTAGGTGAAGATCCTTTTTGATAATCTCATGACCAAAATCCCTTAACGTGAGTTTTCGTTCCACTG
AGCGTCAGACCCCGTAGAAAAGATCAAAGGATCTTCTTGAGATCCTTTTTTTCTGCGCGTAATCTGCTGC
TTGCAAACAAAAAAACCACCGCTACCAGCGGTGGTTTGTTTGCCGGATCAAGAGCTACCAACTCTTTTTC
CGAAGGTAACTGGCTTCAGCAGAGCGCAGATACCAAATACTGTTCTTCTAGTGTAGCCGTAGTTAGGCCA
CCACTTCAAGAACTCTGTAGCACCGCCTACATACCTCGCTCTGCTAATCCTGTTACCAGTGGCTGCTGCC
AGTGGCGATAAGTCGTGTCTTACCGGGTTGGACTCAAGACGATAGTTACCGGATAAGGCGCAGCGGTCGG
GCTGAACGGGGGGTTCGTGCACACAGCCCAGCTTGGAGCGAACGACCTACACCGAACTGAGATACCTACA
GCGTGAGCTATGAGAAAGCGCCACGCTTCCCGAAGGGAGAAAGGCGGACAGGTATCCGGTAAGCGGCAGG
GTCGGAACAGGAGAGCGCACGAGGGAGCTTCCAGGGGGAAACGCCTGGTATCTTTATAGTCCTGTCGGGT
TTCGCCACCTCTGACTTGAGCGTCGATTTTTGTGATGCTCGTCAGGGGGGCGGAGCCTATGGAAAAACGC
CAGCAACGCGGCCTTTTTACGGTTCCTGGCCTTTTGCTGGCCTTTTGCTCACATGTTCTTTCCTGCGTTA
TCCCCTGATTCTGTGGATAACCGTATTACCGCCATGCAT
