>Addgene plasmid #113387 | human b1 ecto-pIRES | depositor partial sequence | sequence record 213907 | gene of interest
ATGGATATGAGAGTTCCTGCTCAATTGCTGGGGTTGCTCTTGCTCTGGTTCAGTGGGGTGTTGGGGCAGA
CGGACGAGAATCGATGTTTGAAAGCGAATGCAAAAAGCTGCGGAGAGTGCATTCAGGCCGGACCGAATTG
TGGATGGTGTACAAATTCGACATTTTTGCAAGAGGGAATGCCCACGTCGGCCCGATGTGATGACCTCGAG
GCCTTGAAAAAGAAAGGATGTCCACCGGATGACATCGAGAACCCACGGGGCTCAAAGGACATCAAAAAGA
ACAAGAATGTCACAAACCGCTCGAAGGGAACTGCTGAAAAGCTTAAACCGGAGGACATCACGCAGATCCA
GCCCCAACAGCTGGTGCTCCGATTGCGGTCCGGTGAGCCACAGACGTTTACTCTCAAGTTCAAGAGAGCG
GAGGATTACCCGATCGATCTTTACTATCTTATGGACCTTTCGTACTCCATGAAGGATGATTTGGAAAATG
TCAAGAGCCTCGGTACTGACTTGATGAATGAAATGCGCCGCATTACCAGCGATTTCCGAATCGGATTCGG
ATCATTTGTGGAAAAGACCGTCATGCCCTACATTTCGACCACTCCGGCAAAGTTGCGCAACCCGTGCACC
TCAGAACAGAACTGCACCTCGCCTTTTTCGTATAAGAACGTCCTCAGCTTGACAAACAAGGGTGAAGTGT
TCAATGAGCTGGTCGGAAAGCAAAGAATCTCGGGAAACCTCGATAGCCCGGAGGGAGGGTTTGATGCAAT
CATGCAAGTGGCGGTATGCGGGTCCCTTATTGGCTGGAGAAACGTGACCAGACTCCTGGTGTTTTCCACT
GATGCGGGATTTCATTTCGCCGGAGACGGGAAACTGGGAGGGATTGTACTTCCGAATGACGGACAGTGTC
ATTTGGAGAACAACATGTATACGATGTCCCACTACTATGACTACCCCTCGATCGCGCACCTCGTCCAAAA
ACTGAGCGAAAACAATATCCAGACTATCTTTGCGGTCACGGAGGAGTTTCAGCCCGTGTATAAAGAACTG
AAAAACTTGATCCCTAAGTCCGCAGTCGGAACGCTGTCGGCCAACAGCTCGAATGTGATCCAGTTGATCA
TCGATGCGTATAACTCACTTTCATCAGAGGTCATCCTTGAGAACGGAAAGCTTAGCGAAGGAGTGACAAT
CTCGTACAAATCATATTGCAAGAATGGAGTGAATGGCACCGGCGAGAATGGCCGGAAATGTTCAAACATT
TCCATCGGCGACGAGGTCCAGTTTGAGATCAGCATTACTTCCAATAAGTGCCCTAAGAAAGACTCGGACT
CATTCAAAATTCGGCCTCTCGGGTTTACCGAAGAGGTAGAGGTGATCCTCCAGTACATTTGTGAATGCGA
GTGTCAATCAGAGGGTATCCCCGAAAGCCCCAAGTGTCATGAGGGTAACGGAACGTTCGAATGCGGGGCA
TGTAGATGTAACGAAGGTCGCGTCGGAAGGCACTGCGAATGCTCGACTGATGAGGTAAACTCGGAAGACA
TGGATGCGTATTGCCGAAAAGAGAATTCGAGCGAAATCTGCTCAAACAACGGGGAATGTGTGTGCGGACA
ATGTGTCTGCCGGAAACGGGATAACACAAATGAGATCTACTCCGGAAAGTTTTGCGAATGCGACAATTTC
AACTGTGACAGGTCCAACGGTCTTATCTGTGGTGGTAATGGAGTCTGCAAGTGCCGCGTCTGCGAGTGTA
ATCCGAATTACACAGGCTCAGCGTGTGATTGCAGCCTCGACACGTCAACATGCGAGGCGTCCAACGGGCA
GATTTGTAACGGGCGAGGGATTTGCGAGTGTGGGGTGTGCAAATGCACTGACCCCAAATTCCAGGGGCAG
ACGTGCGAGATGTGCCAGACGTGTCTTGGTGTCTGTGCGGAGCATAAGGAATGCGTGCAGTGCAGAGCGT
TCAACAAAGGGGAAAAGAAAGATACGTGTACGCAAGAATGTTCGTATTTCAATATCACGAAGGTGGAGTC
GAGGGATAAGCTCCCGCAGCCAGTACAGCCGGACCCCGTCAGCCATTGCAAGGAAAAGGACGTGGATGAT
TGCTGGTTCTATTTCACATACTCCGTGAATGGTAATAATGAGGTAATGGTACATGTCGTGGAGAACCCCG
AATGCCCCACGGGTCCCGACGGGCACCAACACCAACTCGAGAATCTCTACTTCCAAGGTGGGGAAGGCCC
AGCCCAGTGTAAGAAGAAACTCCAGGCGCTGAAGAAAAAGAACGCGCAGTTGAAATGGAAGCTCCAAGCA
CTGAAAAAGAAATTGGCGCAGCATCACCACCATCACCATCATCATTAAAGGATCC
